>Addgene plasmid #212009 | PEW-pEF1A-inactEGFP | addgene full sequence | sequence record 467980 | Addgene NGS Result
TATATTGGCTCATGTCCAACATTACCGCCATGTTGACATTGATTATTGACTAGTTATTAATAGTAATCAA
TTACGGGGTCATTAGTTCATAGCCCATATATGGAGTTCCGCGTTACATAACTTACGGTAAATGGCCCGCC
TGGCTGACCGCCCAACGACCCCCGCCCATTGACGTCAATAATGACGTATGTTCCCATAGTAACGCCAATA
GGGACTTTCCATTGACGTCAATGGGTGGAGTATTTACGGTAAACTGCCCACTTGGCAGTACATCAAGTGT
ATCATATGCCAAGTACGCCCCCTATTGACGTCAATGACGGTAAATGGCCCGCCTGGCATTATGCCCAGTA
CATGACCTTATGGGACTTTCCTACTTGGCAGTACATCTACGTATTAGTCATCGCTATTACCATGGTGATG
CGGTTTTGGCAGTACATCAATGGGCGTGGATAGCGGTTTGACTCACGGGGATTTCCAAGTCTCCACCCCA
TTGACGTCAATGGGAGTTTGTTTTGGCACCAAAATCAACGGGACTTTCCAAAATGTCGTAACAACTCCGC
CCCATTGACGCAAATGGGCGGTAGGCGTGTACGGTGGGAGGTCTATATAAGCAGAGCTCGTTTAGTGAAC
CGGGGTCTCTCTGGTTAGACCAGATCTGAGCCTGGGAGCTCTCTGGCTAACTAGGGAACCCACTGCTTAA
GCCTCAATAAAGCTTGCCTTGAGTGCTTCAAGTAGTGTGTGCCCGTCTGTTGTGTGACTCTGGTAACTAG
AGATCCCTCAGACCCTTTTAGTCAGTGTGGAAAATCTCTAGCAGTGGCGCCCGAACAGGGACTTGAAAGC
GAAAGGGAAACCAGAGGAGCTCTCTCGACGCAGGACTCGGCTTGCTGAAGCGCGCACGGCAAGAGGCGAG
GGGCGGCGACTGGTGAGTACGCCAAAAATTTTGACTAGCGGAGGCTAGAAGGAGAGAGATGGGTGCGAGA
GCGTCAGTATTAAGCGGGGGAGAATTAGATCGCGATGGGAAAAAATTCGGTTAAGGCCAGGGGGAAAGAA
AAAATATAAATTAAAACATATAGTATGGGCAAGCAGGGAGCTAGAACGATTCGCAGTTAATCCTGGCCTG
TTAGAAACATCAGAAGGCTGTAGACAAATACTGGGACAGCTACAACCATCCCTTCAGACAGGATCAGAAG
AACTTAGATCATTATATAATACAGTAGCAACCCTCTATTGTGTGCATCAAAGGATAGAGATAAAAGACAC
CAAGGAAGCTTTAGACAAGATAGAGGAAGAGCAAAACAAAAGTAAGACCACCGCACAGCAAGCGGCCGCT
GATCTTCAGACCTGGAGGAGGAGATATGAGGGACAATTGGAGAAGTGAATTATATAAATATAAAGTAGTA
AAAATTGAACCATTAGGAGTAGCACCCACCAAGGCAAAGAGAAGAGTGGTGCAGAGAGAAAAAAGAGCAG
TGGGAATAGGAGCTTTGTTCCTTGGGTTCTTGGGAGCAGCAGGAAGCACTATGGGCGCAGCGTCAATGAC
GCTGACGGTACAGGCCAGACAATTATTGTCTGGTATAGTGCAGCAGCAGAACAATTTGCTGAGGGCTATT
GAGGCGCAACAGCATCTGTTGCAACTCACAGTCTGGGGCATCAAGCAGCTCCAGGCAAGAATCCTGGCTG
TGGAAAGATACCTAAAGGATCAACAGCTCCTGGGGATTTGGGGTTGCTCTGGAAAACTCATTTGCACCAC
TGCTGTGCCTTGGAATGCTAGTTGGAGTAATAAATCTCTGGAACAGATTTGGAATCACACGACCTGGATG
GAGTGGGACAGAGAAATTAACAATTACACAAGCTTAATACACTCCTTAATTGAAGAATCGCAAAACCAGC
AAGAAAAGAATGAACAAGAATTATTGGAATTAGATAAATGGGCAAGTTTGTGGAATTGGTTTAACATAAC
AAATTGGCTGTGGTATATAAAATTATTCATAATGATAGTAGGAGGCTTGGTAGGTTTAAGAATAGTTTTT
GCTGTACTTTCTATAGTGAATAGAGTTAGGCAGGGATATTCACCATTATCGTTTCAGACCCACCTCCCAA
CCCCGAGGGGACCCGACAGGCCCGAAGGAATAGAAGAAGAAGGTGGAGAGAGAGACAGAGACAGATCCAT
TCGATTAGTGAACGGATCTCGACGGTATCGGTTAACTTTTAAAAGAAAAGGGGGGATTGGGGGGTACAGT
GCAGGGGAAAGAATAGTAGACATAATAGCAACAGACATACAAACTAAAGAATTACAAAAACAAATTACAA
AAATTCAAAATTTTATCGATCACGAGACTAGCCTCGAGAAGCTTGATATCGAATTCCACGGGGCTCCGGT
GCCCGTCAGTGGGCAGAGCGCACATCGCCCACAGTCCCCGAGAAGTTGGGGGGAGGGGTCGGCAATTGAA
CCGGTGCCTAGAGAAGGTGGCGCGGGGTAAACTGGGAAAGTGATGTCGTGTACTGGCTCCGCCTTTTTCC
CGAGGGTGGGGGAGAACCGTATATAAGTGCAGTAGTCGCCGTGAACGTTCTTTTTCGCAACGGGTTTGCC
GCCAGAACACAGGTAAGTGCCGTGTGTGGTTCCCGCGGGCCTGGCCTCTTTACGGGTTATGGCCCTTGCG
TGCCTTGAATTACTTCCACCTGGCTGCAGTACGTGATTCTTGATCCCGAGCTTCGGGTTGGAAGTGGGTG
GGAGAGTTCGAGGCCTTGCGCTTAAGGAGCCCCTTCGCCTCGTGCTTGAGTTGAGGCCTGGCCTGGGCGC
TGGGGCCGCCGCGTGCGAATCTGGTGGCACCTTCGCGCCTGTCTCGCTGCTTTCGATAAGTCTCTAGCCA
TTTAAAATTTTTGATGACCTGCTGCGACGCTTTTTTTCTGGCAAGATAGTCTTGTAAATGCGGGCCAAGA
TCTGCACACTGGTATTTCGGTTTTTGGGGCCGCGGGCGGCGACGGGGCCCGTGCGTCCCAGCGCACATGT
TCGGCGAGGCGGGGCCTGCGAGCGCGGCCACCGAGAATCGGACGGGGGTAGTCTCAAGCTGGCCGGCCTG
CTCTGGTGCCTGGTCTCGCGCCGCCGTGTATCGCCCCGCCCTGGGCGGCAAGGCTGGCCCGGTCGGCACC
AGTTGCGTGAGCGGAAAGATGGCCGCTTCCCGGCCCTGCTGCAGGGAGCTCAAAATGGAGGACGCGGCGC
TCGGGAGAGCGGGCGGGTGAGTCACCCACACAAAGGAAAAGGGCCTTTCCGTCCTCAGCCGTCGCTTCAT
GTGACTCCACGGAGTACCGGGCGCCGTCCAGGCACCTCGATTAGTTCTCGAGCTTTTGGAGTACGTCGTC
TTTAGGTTGGGGGGAGGGGTTTTATGCGATGGAGTTTCCCCACACTGAGTGGGTGGAGACTGAAGTTAGG
CCAGCTTGGCACTTGATGTAATTCTCCTTGGAATTTGCCCTTTTTGAGTTTGGATCTTGGTTCATTCTCA
AGCCTCAGACAGTGGTTCAAAGTTTTTTTCTTCCATTTCAGGTGTCGTGAGGGGATCCACCGGTCGCCAC
CAGCAAGGGCGAGGAGCTGTTCACCGGGGTGGTGCCCATCCTGGTCGAGCTGGACGGCGACGTAAACGGC
CACAAGTTCAGCGTGTCCGGCGAGGGCGAGGGCGATGCCACCTACGGCAAGCTGACCCTGAAGTTCATCT
GCACCACCGGCAAGCTGCCCGTGCCCTGGCCCACCCTCGTGACCACCCTGACCTACGGCGTGCAGTGCTT
CAGCCGCTACCCCGACCACATGAAGCAGCACGACTTCTTCAAGTCCGCCTAACCCGAAGGCTACGTCCAG
GAGCGCACCATCTTCTTCAAGGACGACGGCAACTACAAGACCCGCGCCGAGGTGAAGTTCGAGGGCGACA
CCCTGGTGAACCGCATCGAGCTGAAGGGCATCGACTTCAAGGAGGACGGCAACATCCTGGGGCACAAGCT
GGAGTACAACTACAACAGCCACAACGTCTATATCTAAGCCGACAAGCAGAAGAACGGCATCAAGGTGAAC
TTCAAGATCCGCCACAACATCGAGGACGGCAGCGTGCAGCTCGCCGACCACTACCAGCAGAACACCCCCA
TCGGCGACGGCCCCGTGCTGCTGCCCGACAACCACTACCTGAGCACCCAGTCCGCCCTGAGCAAAGACCC
CAACGAGAAGCGCGATCACATGGTCCTGCTGGAGTTCGTGACCGCCGCCGGGATCACTCTCGGCATGGAC
GAGCTGTACAAGTAAAGCGGCCGCGTCGACAATCAACCTCTGGATTACAAAATTTGTGAAAGATTGACTG
GTATTCTTAACTATGTTGCTCCTTTTACGCTATGTGGATACGCTGCTTTAATGCCTTTGTATCATGCTAT
TGCTTCCCGTATGGCTTTCATTTTCTCCTCCTTGTATAAATCCTGGTTGCTGTCTCTTTATGAGGAGTTG
TGGCCCGTTGTCAGGCAACGTGGCGTGGTGTGCACTGTGTTTGCTGACGCAACCCCCACTGGTTGGGGCA
TTGCCACCACCTGTCAGCTCCTTTCCGGGACTTTCGCTTTCCCCCTCCCTATTGCCACGGCGGAACTCAT
CGCCGCCTGCCTTGCCCGCTGCTGGACAGGGGCTCGGCTGTTGGGCACTGACAATTCCGTGGTGTTGTCG
GGGAAATCATCGTCCTTTCCTTGGCTGCTCGCCTGTGTTGCCACCTGGATTCTGCGCGGGACGTCCTTCT
GCTACGTCCCTTCGGCCCTCAATCCAGCGGACCTTCCTTCCCGCGGCCTGCTGCCGGCTCTGCGGCCTCT
TCCGCGTCTTCGCCTTCGCCCTCAGACGAGTCGGATCTCCCTTTGGGCCGCCTCCCCGCCTGGAATTCGA
GCTCGGTACCTTTAAGACCAATGACTTACAAGGCAGCTGTAGATCTTAGCCACTTTTTAAAAGAAAAGGG
GGGACTGGAAGGGCTAATTCACTCCCAACGAAGACAAGATCTGCTTTTTGCTTGTACTGGGTCTCTCTGG
TTAGACCAGATCTGAGCCTGGGAGCTCTCTGGCTAACTAGGGAACCCACTGCTTAAGCCTCAATAAAGCT
TGCCTTGAGTGCTTCAAGTAGTGTGTGCCCGTCTGTTGTGTGACTCTGGTAACTAGAGATCCCTCAGACC
CTTTTAGTCAGTGTGGAAAATCTCTAGCAGTAGTAGTTCATGTCATCTTATTATTCAGTATTTATAACTT
GCAAAGAAATGAATATCAGAGAGTGAGAGGAACTTGTTTATTGCAGCTTATAATGGTTACAAATAAAGCA
ATAGCATCACAAATTTCACAAATAAAGCATTTTTTTCACTGCATTCTAGTTGTGGTTTGTCCAAACTCAT
CAATGTATCTTATCATGTCTGGCTCTAGCTATCCCGCCCCTAACTCCGCCCATCCCGCCCCTAACTCCGC
CCAGTTCCGCCCATTCTCCGCCCCATGGCTGACTAATTTTTTTTATTTATGCAGAGGCCGAGGCCGCCTC
GGCCTCTGAGCTATTCCAGAAGTAGTGAGGAGGCTTTTTTGGAGGCCTAGGGACGTACCCAATTCGCCCT
ATAGTGAGTCGTATTACGCGCGCTCACTGGCCGTCGTTTTACAACGTCGTGACTGGGAAAACCCTGGCGT
TACCCAACTTAATCGCCTTGCAGCACATCCCCCTTTCGCCAGCTGGCGTAATAGCGAAGAGGCCCGCACC
GATCGCCCTTCCCAACAGTTGCGCAGCCTGAATGGCGAATGGG
[124 nt withheld, positions 5784-5907]
C
[91 nt withheld, positions 5909-5999]
A
[49 nt withheld, positions 6001-6049]
CCTTTGACGTTGGAGTCCACGTTCTTT
[37 nt withheld, positions 6077-6113]
ACCCTATCTCGGTCTATTCTTTTGATTTATAAGGGATTTTGCCGATTTCGGCCTATTGGTTAAAAAATGA
GCTGATTTAACAAAAATTTAACGCGAATTTTAACAAAATATTAACGCTTACAATTTAGGTGGCACTTTTC
GGGGAAATGTGCGCGGAACCCCTATTTGTTTATTTTTCTAAATACATTCAAATATGTATCCGCTCATGAG
ACAATAACCCTGATAAATGCTTCAATAATATTGAAAAAGGAAGAGTATGAGTATTCAACATTTCCGTGTC
GCCCTTATTCCCTTTTTTGCGGCATTTTGCCTTCCTGTTTTTGCTCACCCAGAAACGCTGGTGAAAGTAA
AAGATGCTGAAGATCAGTTGGGTGCACGAGTGGGTTACATCGAACTGGATCTCAACAGCGGTAAGATCCT
TGAGAGTTTTCGCCCCGAAGAACGTTTTCCAATGATGAGCACTTTTAAAGTTCTGCTATGTGGCGCGGTA
TTATCCCGTATTGACGCCGGGCAAGAGCAACTCGGTCGCCGCATACACTATTCTCAGAATGACTTGGTTG
AGTACTCACCAGTCACAGAAAAGCATCTTACGGATGGCATGACAGTAAGAGAATTATGCAGTGCTGCCAT
AACCATGAGTGATAACACTGCGGCCAACTTACTTCTGACAACGATCGGAGGACCGAAGGAGCTAACCGCT
TTTTTGCACAACATGGGGGATCATGTAACTCGCCTTGATCGTTGGGAACCGGAGCTGAATGAAGCCATAC
CAAACGACGAGCGTGACACCACGATGCCTGTAGCAATGGCAACAACGTTGCGCAAACTATTAACTGGCGA
ACTACTTACTCTAGCTTCCCGGCAACAATTAATAGACTGGATGGAGGCGGATAAAGTTGCAGGACCACTT
CTGCGCTCGGCCCTTCCGGCTGGCTGGTTTATTGCTGATAAATCTGGAGCCGGTGAGCGTGGGTCTCGCG
GTATCATTGCAGCACTGGGGCCAGATGGTAAGCCCTCCCGTATCGTAGTTATCTACACGACGGGGAGTCA
GGCAACTATGGATGAACGAAATAGACAGATCGCTGAGATAGGTGCCTCACTGATTAAGCATTGGTAACTG
TCAGACCAAGTTTACTCATATATACTTTAGATTGATTTAAAACTTCATTTTTAATTTAAAAGGATCTAGG
TGAAGATCCTTTTTGATAATCTCATGACCAAAATCCCTTAACGTGAGTTTTCGTTCCACTGAGCGTCAGA
CCCCGTAGAAAAGATCAAAGGATCTTCTTGAGATCCTTTTTTTCTGCGCGTAATCTGCTGCTTGCAAACA
AAAAAACCACCGCTACCAGCGGTGGTTTGTTTGCCGGATCAAGAGCTACCAACTCTTTTTCCGAAGGTAA
CTGGCTTCAGCAGAGCGCAGATACCAAATACTGTTCTTCTAGTGTAGCCGTAGTTAGGCCACCACTTCAA
GAACTCTGTAGCACCGCCTACATACCTCGCTCTGCTAATCCTGTTACCAGTGGCTGCTGCCAGTGGCGAT
AAGTCGTGTCTTACCGGGTTGGACTCAAGACGATAGTTACCGGATAAGGCGCAGCGGTCGGGCTGAACGG
GGGGTTCGTGCACACAGCCCAGCTTGGAGCGAACGACCTACACCGAACTGAGATACCTACAGCGTGAGCT
ATGAGAAAGCGCCACGCTTCCCGAAGGGAGAAAGGCGGACAGGTATCCGGTAAGCGGCAGGGTCGGAACA
GGAGAGCGCACGAGGGAGCTTCCAGGGGGAAACGCCTGGTATCTTTATAGTCCTGTCGGGTTTCGCCACC
TCTGACTTGAGCGTCGATTTTTGTGATGCTCGTCAGGGGGGCGGAGCCTATGGAAAAACGCCAGCAACGC
GGCCTTTTTACGGTTCCTGGCCTTTTGCTGGCCTTTTGCTCACATGTTCTTTCCTGCGTTATCCCCTGAT
TCTGTGGATAACCGTATTACCGCCTTTGAGTGAGCTGATACCGCTCGCCGCAGCCGAACGACCGAGCGCA
GCGAGTCAGTGAGCGAGGAAGCGGAAGAGCGCCCAATACGCAAACCGCCTCTCCCCGCGCGTTGGCCGAT
TCATTAATGCAGCTGGCACGACAGGTTTCCCGACTGGAAAGCGGGCAGTGAGCGCAACGCAATTAATGTG
AGTTAGCTCACTCATTAGGCACCCCAGGCTTTACACTTTATGCTTCCGGCTCGTATGTTGTGTGGAATTG
TGAGCGGATAACAATTTCACACAGGAAACAGCTATGACCATGATTACGCCAAGCGCGCAATTAACCCTCA
CTAAAGGGAACAAAAGCTGGAGCTGCAAGCTTGGCCATTGCATACGTTGTATCCATATCATAATATGTAC
ATT
Features (pLannotate 1.2.2; 29 found; start..end, strand, type, name):
     35..414     +  enhancer       CMV enhancer: human cytomegalovirus immediate early enhancer
    415..618     +  promoter       CMV promoter: human cytomegalovirus (CMV) immediate early promoter
    633..813     +  LTR            5' LTR (truncated): truncated 5' long terminal repeat (LTR) from HIV-1
    860..985     +  misc_feature   HIV-1 Ψ: packaging signal of human immunodeficiency virus type 1
    969..1332    +  CDS            HIV-1 gag (fragment): gag protein from human immunodeficiency virus 1; gag
   1478..1711    +  misc_feature   RRE: The Rev response element (RRE) of HIV-1 allows for Rev-dependent mRNA export from the nucleus to the cytoplasm.
   2088..2188    +  CDS            Rev (fragment): human immunodeficiency virus 1 (HIV-1) Rev protein; rev; enhances nuclear export of unspliced and incompletely spliced viral mRNAs
   2207..2324    +  misc_feature   cPPT/CTS: central polypurine tract and central termination sequence of HIV-1
   2344..2367    -  misc_feature   MCS (fragment): pBluescript multiple cloning site
   2391..2602    +  promoter       EF-1α core promoter: core promoter for human elongation factor EF-1α
   2603..2712    +  intron         EF-1α intron A (fragment): intron upstream of the start codon of human EF-1α
   3338..3541    +  intron         EF-1α intron A: truncated intron upstream of the start codon of human EF-1α
   3572..4285    +  CDS            EGFP: the original enhanced GFP (Yang et al., 1996) mammalian codon-optimized
   4301..4889    +  misc_feature   WPRE: woodchuck hepatitis virus posttranscriptional regulatory element
   4906..4974    +  CDS            nef (fragment): NEF_HV1Z2 - Experimental evidence at protein level: Swiss-Prot protein existence level 1. Extracellular Nef protein targets CD4(+) T-lymphocytes for apoptosis by interacting with CXCR4 surface receptors. From Human immunodeficiency virus type 1 group M subtype D (isolate Z2/CDC-Z34) (HIV-1).
   4976..5209    +  LTR            3' LTR (ΔU3): self-inactivating 3' long terminal repeat (LTR) from HIV-1
   5281..5402    +  polyA_signal   SV40 poly(A) signal: SV40 polyadenylation signal
   5442..5577    +  rep_origin     SV40 ori: SV40 origin of replication
   5598..5616    -  promoter       T7 promoter: promoter for bacteriophage T7 RNA polymerase
   5624..5779    +  CDS            lacZα (fragment): LacZα fragment of β-galactosidase; lacZ fragment
   5784..6212    +  rep_origin     f1 ori (sequence partly withheld): f1 bacteriophage origin of replication; arrow indicates direction of (+) strand synthesis
   6265..6369    +  promoter       AmpR promoter: bla
   6370..7230    +  CDS            AmpR: β-lactamase; bla; confers resistance to ampicillin, carbenicillin, and related antibiotics
   7401..7989    +  rep_origin     ori: high-copy-number ColE1/pMB1/pBR322/pUC origin of replication
   8172..8264    +  CDS            lacI (fragment): lac repressor; lacI; The lac repressor binds to the lac operator to inhibit transcription in E. coli. This inhibition can be relieved by adding lactose or isopropyl-β-D-thiogalactopyranoside (IPTG).
   8277..8298    +  protein_bind   CAP binding site: CAP binding activates transcription in the presence of cAMP. E. coli catabolite activator protein
   8313..8343    +  promoter       lac promoter: promoter for the E. coli lac operon
   8351..8367    +  protein_bind   lac operator: The lac repressor binds to the lac operator to inhibit transcription in E. coli. This inhibition can be relieved by adding lactose or isopropyl-β-D-thiogalactopyranoside (IPTG). lac repressor encoded by lacI
   8412..8430    +  promoter       T3 promoter: promoter for bacteriophage T3 RNA polymerase
