[The description below was written by a language model from this plasmid's Addgene catalogue record and pLannotate feature annotations shown in this document.]
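Description:
PEW-pEF1A-inactEGFP is a third-generation-style, self-inactivating HIV-1 lentiviral transfer plasmid intended as a recipient backbone for cloning T cell receptor alpha and beta chains and expressing them constitutively in mammalian cells after lentiviral transduction. It is propagated in E. coli through a high-copy ColE1/pUC-type origin with ampicillin selection (AmpR under its own bla promoter). The backbone also carries an f1 origin, an SV40 origin and poly(A) signal, and pBluescript-derived remnants (lac promoter/operator, lacZα and lacI fragments, T3 and T7 promoters). The catalogue lists a total size of 8,408 bp, whereas the sequenced record is 8,496 nt; the source of this small difference is not stated.

The viral genome is transcribed in packaging cells from a CMV enhancer/promoter fused to a truncated 5' LTR. This is followed by the Ψ packaging signal with a partial gag sequence, the Rev response element for Rev-dependent nuclear export, and the cPPT/CTS, which aids nuclear import of the reverse-transcribed genome. The internal expression cassette uses the human EF-1α promoter with its intron A sequences to drive a 714 bp EGFP-derived open reading frame described as inactivated. The record does not say how it was inactivated. A WPRE downstream boosts transcript stability and expression, and the ΔU3 3' LTR makes the integrated provirus self-inactivating. According to the stated purpose, the backbone is "cleavable", so the inactive EGFP presumably serves as a placeholder that is excised and replaced, with Gibson assembly listed as the cloning method, by TCR chain sequences. The associated work concerns parallel reconstruction and specificity screening of large numbers of TCRs.
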