Addgene plasmid #212009: PEW-pEF1A-inactEGFP
Purpose: Cleavable backbone for constitutive expression of TCR alpha and beta chains through lentiviral transduction
Depositing lab: Catherine Wu. Depositing organization: Dana-Farber Cancer Institute. Publication: Rapid parallel reconstruction and specificity screening of hundreds of T cell receptors. Afeyan AB, Wu CJ, Oliveira G. Nat Protoc. 2024 Nov 8. doi: 10.1038/s41596-024-01061-4. PubMed 39516267.
Backbone
  Vector backbone: PEW-pEF1a-inactEGFP
  Backbone size w/o insert (bp): 7658
  Total vector size (bp): 8408
  Vector type: Mammalian Expression, Lentiviral
Growth in bacteria
  Bacterial resistance: Ampicillin, 100 μg/mL
  Growth temperature: 37°C
  Growth strain: NEB Stable
  Copy number: High Copy
Gene/Insert
  Gene/Insert name: Inactivated eGFP
  Species: Synthetic
  Insert size (bp): 714
  Promoter: pEF1a
  Cloning method: Gibson Cloning
  Sequencing primers: 5′ GTGGGTGGAGACTGAAGTTAGGCC; 3′ GAGGAGAAAATGAAAGCCATACGGGAAGC
Resource information
  A portion of this plasmid was derived from a plasmid made by: Catherine Wu Lab
Terms and licenses: Academic/Nonprofit Terms; Industry Terms: Not Available to Industry
How to cite: PEW-pEF1A-inactEGFP was a gift from Catherine Wu (Addgene plasmid # 212009 ; http://n2t.net/addgene:212009 ; RRID:Addgene_212009)
